>Addgene plasmid #87699 | pcDNA-mCherry-4A/4B-CAAX | addgene full sequence | sequence record 177046 | Addgene NGS Result
AGTAGTGCGCGAGCAAAATTTAAGCTACAACAAGGCAAGGCTTGACCGACAATTGCATGAAGAATCTGCT
TAGGGTTAGGCGTTTTGCGCTGCTTCGCGATGTACGGGCCAGATATACGCGTTGACATTGATTATTGACT
AGTTATTAATAGTAATCAATTACGGGGTCATTAGTTCATAGCCCATATATGGAGTTCCGCGTTACATAAC
TTACGGTAAATGGCCCGCCTGGCTGACCGCCCAACGACCCCCGCCCATTGACGTCAATAATGACGTATGT
TCCCATAGTAACGCCAATAGGGACTTTCCATTGACGTCAATGGGTGGAGTATTTACGGTAAACTGCCCAC
TTGGCAGTACATCAAGTGTATCATATGCCAAGTACGCCCCCTATTGACGTCAATGACGGTAAATGGCCCG
CCTGGCATTATGCCCAGTACATGACCTTATGGGACTTTCCTACTTGGCAGTACATCTACGTATTAGTCAT
CGCTATTACCATGGTGATGCGGTTTTGGCAGTACATCAATGGGCGTGGATAGCGGTTTGACTCACGGGGA
TTTCCAAGTCTCCACCCCATTGACGTCAATGGGAGTTTGTTTTGGCACCAAAATCAACGGGACTTTCCAA
AATGTCGTAACAACTCCGCCCCATTGACGCAAATGGGCGGTAGGCGTGTACGGTGGGAGGTCTATATAAG
CAGAGCTCTCTGGCTAACTAGAGAACCCACTGCTTACTGGCTTATCGAAATTAATACGACTCACTATAGG
GAGACCCAAGCTGGCTAGCGTGCCGCCACCATGGCCTCGAGAATGGTGAGCAAGGGCGAGGAGGATAACA
TGGCCATCATCAAGGAGTTCATGCGCTTCAAGGTGCACATGGAGGGCTCCGTGAACGGCCACGAGTTCGA
GATCGAGGGCGAGGGCGAGGGCCGCCCCTACGAGGGCACCCAGACCGCCAAGCTGAAGGTGACCAAGGGT
GGCCCCCTGCCCTTCGCCTGGGACATCCTGTCCCCTCAGTTCATGTACGGCTCCAAGGCCTACGTGAAGC
ACCCCGCCGACATCCCCGACTACTTGAAGCTGTCCTTCCCCGAGGGCTTCAAGTGGGAGCGCGTGATGAA
CTTCGAGGACGGCGGCGTGGTGACCGTGACCCAGGACTCCTCCCTGCAGGACGGCGAGTTCATCTACAAG
GTGAAGCTGCGCGGCACCAACTTCCCCTCCGACGGCCCCGTAATGCAGAAGAAGACCATGGGCTGGGAGG
CCTCCTCCGAGCGGATGTACCCCGAGGACGGCGCCCTGAAGGGCGAGATCAAGCAGAGGCTGAAGCTGAA
GGACGGCGGCCACTACGACGCTGAGGTCAAGACCACCTACAAGGCCAAGAAGCCCGTGCAGCTGCCCGGC
GCCTACAACGTCAACATCAAGTTGGACATCACCTCCCACAACGAGGACTACACCATCGTGGAACAGTACG
AACGCGCCGAGGGCCGCCACTCCACCGGCGGCATGGACGAGCTGTACAAGGGCAGCGGCAGCGACGAGAT
GGAGGAGTGCGCCAGCCACCTGGGCAGCGGCAGCAAAATGAGTAAGGATGGAAAGAAAAAGAAAAAGAAA
AGCAAAACAAAGTGTGTAATAATGTAAAAGCTTGGTAAACCGCTGATCAGCCTCGACTGTGCCTTCTAGT
TGCCAGCCATCTGTTGTTTGCCCCTCCCCCGTGCCTTCCTTGACCCTGGAAGGTGCCACTCCCACTGTCC
TTTCCTAATAAAATGAGGAAATTGCATCGCATTGTCTGAGTAGGTGTCATTCTATTCTGGGGGGTGGGGT
GGGGCAGGACAGCAAGGGGGAGGATTGGGAAGACAATAGCAGGCATGCTGGGGATGCGGTGGGCTCTATG
GCTTCTGAGGCGGAAAGAACCAGCTGGGGCTCTAGGGGGTATCCCC
[124 nt withheld, positions 1937-2060]
C
[91 nt withheld, positions 2062-2152]
A
[49 nt withheld, positions 2154-2202]
CCTTTGACGTTGGAGTCCACGTTCTTT
[37 nt withheld, positions 2230-2266]
ACCCTATCTCGGTCTATTCTTTTGATTTATAAGGGATTTTGCCGATTTCGGCCTATTGGTTAAAAAATGA
GCTGATTTAACAAAAATTTAACGCGAATTAATTCTGTGGAATGTGTGTCAGTTAGGGTGTGGAAAGTCCC
CAGGCTCCCCAGCAGGCAGAAGTATGCAAAGCATGCATCTCAATTAGTCAGCAACCAGGTGTGGAAAGTC
CCCAGGCTCCCCAGCAGGCAGAAGTATGCAAAGCATGCATCTCAATTAGTCAGCAACCATAGTCCCGCCC
CTAACTCCGCCCATCCCGCCCCTAACTCCGCCCAGTTCCGCCCATTCTCCGCCCCATGGCTGACTAATTT
TTTTTATTTATGCAGAGGCCGAGGCCGCCTCTGCCTCTGAGCTATTCCAGAAGTAGTGAGGAGGCTTTTT
TGGAGGCCTAGGCTTTTGCAAAAAGCTCCCGGGAGCTTGTATATCCATTTTCGGATCTGATCAAGAGACA
GGATGAGGATCGTTTCGCATGATTGAACAAGATGGATTGCACGCAGGTTCTCCGGCCGCTTGGGTGGAGA
GGCTATTCGGCTATGACTGGGCACAACAGACAATCGGCTGCTCTGATGCCGCCGTGTTCCGGCTGTCAGC
GCAGGGGCGCCCGGTTCTTTTTGTCAAGACCGACCTGTCCGGTGCCCTGAATGAACTGCAGGACGAGGCA
GCGCGGCTATCGTGGCTGGCCACGACGGGCGTTCCTTGCGCAGCTGTGCTCGACGTTGTCACTGAAGCGG
GAAGGGACTGGCTGCTATTGGGCGAAGTGCCGGGGCAGGATCTCCTGTCATCTCACCTTGCTCCTGCCGA
GAAAGTATCCATCATGGCTGATGCAATGCGGCGGCTGCATACGCTTGATCCGGCTACCTGCCCATTCGAC
CACCAAGCGAAACATCGCATCGAGCGAGCACGTACTCGGATGGAAGCCGGTCTTGTCGATCAGGATGATC
TGGACGAAGAGCATCAGGGGCTCGCGCCAGCCGAACTGTTCGCCAGGCTCAAGGCGCGCATGCCCGACGG
CGAGGATCTCGTCGTGACCCATGGCGATGCCTGCTTGCCGAATATCATGGTGGAAAATGGCCGCTTTTCT
GGATTCATCGACTGTGGCCGGCTGGGTGTGGCGGACCGCTATCAGGACATAGCGTTGGCTACCCGTGATA
TTGCTGAAGAGCTTGGCGGCGAATGGGCTGACCGCTTCCTCGTGCTTTACGGTATCGCCGCTCCCGATTC
GCAGCGCATCGCCTTCTATCGCCTTCTTGACGAGTTCTTCTGAGCGGGACTCTGGGGTTCGAAATGACCG
ACCAAGCGACGCCCAACCTGCCATCACGAGATTTCGATTCCACCGCCGCCTTCTATGAAAGGTTGGGCTT
CGGAATCGTTTTCCGGGACGCCGGCTGGATGATCCTCCAGCGCGGGGATCTCATGCTGGAGTTCTTCGCC
CACCCCAACTTGTTTATTGCAGCTTATAATGGTTACAAATAAAGCAATAGCATCACAAATTTCACAAATA
AAGCATTTTTTTCACTGCATTCTAGTTGTGGTTTGTCCAAACTCATCAATGTATCTTATCATGTCTGTAT
ACCGTCGACCTCTAGCTAGAGCTTGGCGTAATCATGGTCATAGCTGTTTCCTGTGTGAAATTGTTATCCG
CTCACAATTCCACACAACATACGAGCCGGAAGCATAAAGTGTAAAGCCTGGGGTGCCTAATGAGTGAGCT
AACTCACATTAATTGCGTTGCGCTCACTGCCCGCTTTCCAGTCGGGAAACCTGTCGTGCCAGCTGCATTA
ATGAATCGGCCAACGCGCGGGGAGAGGCGGTTTGCGTATTGGGCGCTCTTCCGCTTCCTCGCTCACTGAC
TCGCTGCGCTCGGTCGTTCGGCTGCGGCGAGCGGTATCAGCTCACTCAAAGGCGGTAATACGGTTATCCA
CAGAATCAGGGGATAACGCAGGAAAGAACATGTGAGCAAAAGGCCAGCAAAAGGCCAGGAACCGTAAAAA
GGCCGCGTTGCTGGCGTTTTTCCATAGGCTCCGCCCCCCTGACGAGCATCACAAAAATCGACGCTCAAGT
CAGAGGTGGCGAAACCCGACAGGACTATAAAGATACCAGGCGTTTCCCCCTGGAAGCTCCCTCGTGCGCT
CTCCTGTTCCGACCCTGCCGCTTACCGGATACCTGTCCGCCTTTCTCCCTTCGGGAAGCGTGGCGCTTTC
TCATAGCTCACGCTATAGGTATCTCAGTTCGGTGTAGGTCGTTCGCTCCAAGCTGGGCTGTGTGCACGAA
CCCCCCGTTCAGCCCGACCGCTGCGCCTTATCCGGTAACTATCGTCTTGAGTCCAACCCGGTAAGACACG
ACTTATCGCCACTGGCAGCAGCCACTGGTAACAGGATTAGCAGAGCGAGGTATGTAGGCGGTGCTACAGA
GTTCTTGAAGTGGTGGCCTAACTACGGCTACACTAGAAGAACAGTATTTGGTATCTGCGCTCTGCTGAAG
CCAGTTACCTTCGGAAAAAGAGTTGGTAGCTCTTGATCCGGCAAACAAACCACCGCTGGTAGCGGTGGTT
TTTTTGTTTGCAAGCAGCAGATTACGCGCAGAAAAAAAGGATCTCAAGAAGATCCTTTGATCTTTTCTAC
GGGGTCTGACGCTCAGTGGAACGAAAACTCACGTTAAGGGATTTTGGTCATGAGATTATCAAAAAGGATC
TTCACCTAGATCCTTTTAAATTAAAAATGAAGTTTTAAATCAATCTAAAGTATATATGAGTAAACTTGGT
CTGACAGTTACCAATGCTTAATCAGTGAGGCACCTATCTCAGCGATCTGTCTATTTCGTTCATCCATAGT
TGCCTGACTCCCCGTCGTGTAGATAACTACGATACGGGAGGGCTTACCATCTGGCCCCAGTGCTGCAATG
ATACCGCGAGACCCACGCTCACCGGCTCCAGATTTATCAGCAATAAACCAGCCAGCCGGAAGGGCCGAGC
GCAGAAGTGGTCCTGCAACTTTATCCGCCTCCATCCAGTCTATTAATTGTTGCCGGGAAGCTAGAGTAAG
TAGTTCGCCAGTTAATAGTTTGCGCAACGTTGTTGCCATTGCTACAGGCATCGTGGTGTCACGCTCGTCG
TTTGGTATGGCTTCATTCAGCTCCGGTTCCCAACGATCAAGGCGAGTTACATGATCCCCCATGTTGTGCA
AAAAAGCGGTTAGCTCCTTCGGTCCTCCGATCGTTGTCAGAAGTAAGTTGGCCGCAGTGTTATCACTCAT
GGTTATGGCAGCACTGCATAATTCTCTTACTGTCATGCCATCCGTAAGATGCTTTTCTGTGACTGGTGAG
TACTCAACCAAGTCATTCTGAGAATAGTGTATGCGGCGACCGAGTTGCTCTTGCCCGGCGTCAATACGGG
ATAATACCGCGCCACATAGCAGAACTTTAAAAGTGCTCATCATTGGAAAACGTTCTTCGGGGCGAAAACT
CTCAAGGATCTTACCGCTGTTGAGATCCAGTTCGATGTAACCCACTCGTGCACCCAACTGATCTTCAGCA
TCTTTTACTTTCACCAGCGTTTCTGGGTGAGCAAAAACAGGAAGGCAAAATGCCGCAAAAAAGGGAATAA
GGGCGACACGGAAATGTTGAATACTCATACTCTTCCTTTTTCAATATTATTGAAGCATTTATCAGGGTTA
TTGTCTCATGAGCGGATACATATTTGAATGTATTTAGAAAAATAAACAAATAGGGGTTCCGCGCACATTT
CCCCGAAAAGTGCCACCTGACGTCGACGGATCGGGAGATCTCCCGATCCCCTATGGTGCACTCTCAGTAC
AATCTGCTCTGATGCCGCATAGTTAAGCCAGTATCTGCTCCCTGCTTGTGTGTTGGAGGTCGCTG
Features (pLannotate 1.2.2; 21 found; start..end, strand, type, name):
    124..503     +  enhancer       CMV enhancer: human cytomegalovirus immediate early enhancer
    504..707     +  promoter       CMV promoter: human cytomegalovirus (CMV) immediate early promoter
    703..736     +  LTR            5' LTR (truncated) (fragment): truncated 5' long terminal repeat (LTR) from HIV-1
    752..770     +  promoter       T7 promoter: promoter for bacteriophage T7 RNA polymerase
    813..1520    +  CDS            mCherry: mCherry is a basic (constitutively fluorescent) red fluorescent protein published in 2004, derived from Discosoma sp.. It is reported to be a very rapidly-maturing monomer with low acid sensitivity.
   1617..1637    +  CDS            K-Ras (fragment): human small GTPase proto-oncoprotein
   1667..1891    +  polyA_signal   bGH poly(A) signal: bovine growth hormone polyadenylation signal
   1895..1916    +  promoter       SV40 promoter (fragment): SV40 enhancer and early promoter
   1937..2365    +  rep_origin     f1 ori (sequence partly withheld): f1 bacteriophage origin of replication; arrow indicates direction of (+) strand synthesis
   2379..2708    +  promoter       SV40 promoter: SV40 enhancer and early promoter
   2775..3566    +  CDS            neo: KKA2_KLEPN - Also known as kan, nptII. Experimental evidence at protein level: Swiss-Prot protein existence level 1. Resistance to kanamycin, neomycin, paromomycin, ribostamycin, butirosin and gentamicin B. From Klebsiella pneumoniae.
   3590..3748    +  CDS            ble (fragment): BLE_KLEPN - Experimental evidence at protein level: Swiss-Prot protein existence level 1. Binding protein with a strong affinity to the bleomycin family of antibiotics. Binds to CL990; an antimitotic-antibiotic compound. From Klebsiella pneumoniae.
   3743..3864    +  polyA_signal   SV40 poly(A) signal: SV40 polyadenylation signal
   3937..3953    -  protein_bind   lac operator: The lac repressor binds to the lac operator to inhibit transcription in E. coli. This inhibition can be relieved by adding lactose or isopropyl-β-D-thiogalactopyranoside (IPTG). lac repressor encoded by lacI
   3961..3991    -  promoter       lac promoter: promoter for the E. coli lac operon
   4006..4027    -  protein_bind   CAP binding site: CAP binding activates transcription in the presence of cAMP. E. coli catabolite activator protein
   4040..4132    -  CDS            lacI (fragment): lac repressor; lacI; The lac repressor binds to the lac operator to inhibit transcription in E. coli. This inhibition can be relieved by adding lactose or isopropyl-β-D-thiogalactopyranoside (IPTG).
   4315..4903    -  rep_origin     ori: high-copy-number ColE1/pMB1/pBR322/pUC origin of replication
   5074..5934    -  CDS            AmpR: β-lactamase; bla; confers resistance to ampicillin, carbenicillin, and related antibiotics
   5935..6039    -  promoter       AmpR promoter: bla
   6098..6150    -  misc_feature   bom (fragment): basis of mobility region from pBR322
