[The description below was written by a language model from this plasmid's Addgene catalogue record and pLannotate feature annotations shown in this document.]
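Description:
pcDNA-mCherry-4A/4B-CAAX is a mammalian expression plasmid of about 6.2 kb built on the pcDNA3.1 backbone. It is propagated in E. coli through a high-copy ColE1/pUC-type origin with ampicillin selection from the β-lactamase gene. An f1 origin is also present, which allows single-stranded DNA production. For selection in mammalian cells, an SV40 early promoter drives the neomycin phosphotransferase gene, followed by an SV40 polyadenylation signal, giving G418 resistance. The automated annotation also reports several short fragments (HIV-1 LTR, ble, lacI, bom and a partial SV40 promoter). These look like backbone remnants or chance matches rather than functional parts.

The payload is a synthetic fusion transcribed from the human CMV immediate-early enhancer/promoter and terminated by the bovine growth hormone polyadenylation signal. A T7 promoter sits just upstream of the coding region. The open reading frame begins with the monomeric red fluorescent protein mCherry. According to the catalogue entry, this is followed by a peptide linker containing the hepatitis C virus protease 4A/4B substrate site. The feature table does not annotate that linker, but there is an unannotated gap between mCherry and the short K-Ras fragment where it would lie. The K-Ras fragment supplies the C-terminal CAAX box, a lipid-modification motif that anchors the fusion at the plasma membrane.

With this arrangement, red fluorescence should mark the plasma membrane until the linker is cut by HCV protease, which would release mCherry from its membrane anchor. The construct therefore appears to be an imaging reporter for HCV protease activity in living mammalian cells. It was deposited alongside work on optogenetic control using a photocleavable protein, though the record does not describe its exact role in those experiments.
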