Addgene plasmid #87699: pcDNA-mCherry-4A/4B-CAAX
Purpose: Express mCherry with a peptide linker (contaning a HCVp 4A/4B substrate site) and a C-terminal CAAX box from KRras for plasma-membrane targeting in mammalian cells
Depositing lab: Robert Campbell. Depositing organization: University of Alberta. Publication: Optogenetic control with a photocleavable protein, PhoCl. Zhang W, Lohman AW, Zhuravlova Y, Lu X, Wiens MD, Hoi H, Yaganoglu S, Mohr MA, Kitova EN, Klassen JS, Pantazis P, Thompson RJ, Campbell RE. Nat Methods. 2017 Mar 13. doi: 10.1038/nmeth.4222. PubMed 28288123.
Backbone
  Vector backbone: pcDNA3.1
  Vector type: Mammalian Expression
  Selectable markers: Neomycin (select with G418)
Growth in bacteria
  Bacterial resistance: Ampicillin, 100 μg/mL
  Growth temperature: 37°C
  Growth strain: DH5alpha
  Copy number: Unknown
Gene/Insert
  Gene/Insert name: mCherry-4A/4B-CAAX
  Species: Synthetic
Terms and licenses: Academic/Nonprofit Terms; Industry Terms: Not Available to Industry
How to cite: pcDNA-mCherry-4A/4B-CAAX was a gift from Robert Campbell (Addgene plasmid # 87699 ; http://n2t.net/addgene:87699 ; RRID:Addgene_87699)
